Addgene plasmid #55852: mRuby-Clathrin-15
Purpose: Localization: Clathrin Vesicles, Excitation: 558, Emission: 605
Depositing lab: Michael Davidson.
Backbone
  Vector backbone: mRuby
  Backbone size w/o insert (bp): 4750
  Vector type: Mammalian Expression
  Selectable markers: Neomycin (select with G418)
Growth in bacteria
  Bacterial resistance: Kanamycin, 50 μg/mL
  Growth temperature: 37°C
  Growth strain: DH5alpha
  Copy number: High Copy
Gene/Insert
  Gene/Insert name: Clathrin (alt name: NM_001834.2)
  Species: H. sapiens (human)
  Entrez Gene: CLTB (a.k.a. LCB)
  Promoter: CMV
  Tag / fusion protein: mRuby
  Cloning method: Unknown
  Sequencing primers: 5′ CMV-F; 3′ SV40pA-R
Terms and licenses: Academic/Nonprofit Terms; Industry Terms
Depositor comments: . Excitation = 558; Emission = 605
How to cite: mRuby-Clathrin-15 was a gift from Michael Davidson (Addgene plasmid # 55852 ; http://n2t.net/addgene:55852 ; RRID:Addgene_55852)
