[The description below was written by a language model from this plasmid's Addgene catalogue record.]
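Description:
mRuby-Clathrin-15 is a mammalian expression plasmid that produces a fluorescent fusion of the red fluorescent protein mRuby with human clathrin light chain B (CLTB, also called LCB). It is built on an mRuby fluorescent-protein vector backbone of about 4.75 kb without the insert. The plasmid is maintained at high copy number in E. coli under kanamycin selection. It also carries a neomycin resistance marker, so transfected mammalian cells can be selected with G418, which allows stable lines to be derived as well as transient expression. The record does not include a feature table, so the origin of replication and the exact arrangement of the resistance cassette are not documented. The listed sequencing primers do imply an SV40 polyadenylation signal downstream of the fusion cassette.

Expression of the fusion is driven by the CMV promoter, a strong constitutive promoter active in most cultured mammalian cell types. The record does not explicitly state the orientation of the tag relative to clathrin or the nature of the linker. The name suggests mRuby placed ahead of clathrin, and the "15" may refer to a linker length, but neither point is confirmed by the catalogue fields.

The stated purpose is localization to clathrin vesicles. Because the light chain is incorporated into clathrin coats, the fusion serves as a marker for clathrin-coated pits and vesicles. mRuby has an excitation maximum of 558 nm and an emission maximum of 605 nm. The construct therefore suits live- or fixed-cell imaging of endocytosis and vesicle trafficking in the red channel, and it can be combined with green or other spectrally distinct reporters.
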