>Addgene plasmid #55852 | mRuby-Clathrin-15 | depositor partial sequence | sequence record 86759 | insert sequence
GACGTCAGATCCGCTAGCGCTACCGGTCGCCACCATGAACAGCCTGATCAAAGAAAACATGCGGATGAAG
GTGGTGCTGGAAGGCAGCGTGAACGGCCACCAGTTCAAGTGCACCGGCGAGGGCGAGGGCAACCCCTACA
TGGGCACCCAGACCATGCGGATCAAAGTGATCGAGGGCGGACCTCTGCCCTTCGCCTTCGACATCCTGGC
CACATCCTTCATGTACGGCAGCCGGACCTTCATCAAGTACCCCAAGGGCATCCCCGATTTCTTCAAGCAG
AGCTTCCCCGAGGGCTTCACCTGGGAGAGAGTGACCAGATACGAGGACGGCGGCGTGATCACCGTGATGC
AGGACACCAGCCTGGAAGATGGCTGCCTGGTGTACCATGCCCAGGTCAGGGGCGTGAATTTTCCCAGCAA
CGGCGCCGTGATGCAGAAGAAAACCAAGGGCTGGGAGCCCAACACCGAGATGATGTACCCCGCTGACGGC
GGACTGAGAGGCTACACCCACATGGCCCTGAAGGTGGACGGCGGAGGGCACCTGAGCTGCAGCTTCGTGA
CCACCTACCGATCCAAGAAAACCGTGGGCAACATCAAGATGCCCGGCATCCACGCCGTGGACCACCGGCT
GGAAAGGCTGGAAGAGTCCGACAACGAGATGTTCGTGGTGCAGCGGGAGCACGCCGTGGCCAAGTTCGCC
GGCCTGGGCGGAGGGTCCGGACTCAGATCTCGAGCTCAAGCTTCGAATTCTGCAGTCGACATGGCTGATG
ACTTTGGCTTCTTCTCGTCGTCGGAGAGTGGTGCCCCGGAGGCGGCGGAGGAGGACCCGGCGGCCGCCTT
CCTGGCCCAGCAGGAGAGCGAGATTGCAGGCATAGAGAACGACGAGGGCTTCGGGGCACCTGCCGGCAGC
CATGCGGCCCCCGCACAGCCGGGCCCCACGAGTGGGGCTGGTTCTGAGGACATGGGGACCACAGTCAATG
GAGATGTGTTTCAGGAGGCCAACGGTCCTGCTGATGGCTACGCAGCCATTGCCCAGGCTGACAGGCTGAC
CCAGGAGCCTGAGAGCATCCGCAAGTGGCGAGAGGAGCAGAGGAAACGGCTGCAAGAGCTGGATGCTGCA
TCTAAGGTCACGGAACAGGAATGGCGGGAGAAGGCCAAGAAGGACCTGGAGGAGTGGAACCAGCGCCAGA
GTGAACAAGTAGAGAAGAACAAGATCAACAACCGGGCATCCGAGGAGGCTTTCGTGAAGGAATCCAAGGA
GGAGACCCCAGGCACAGAGTGGGAGAAGGTGGCCCAGCTATGTGACTTCAACCCCAAGAGCAGCAAGCAG
TGCAAAGATGTGTCCCGCCTGCGCTCGGTGCTCATGTCCCTGAAGCAGACGCCACTGTCCCGCTAGGGAT
CCACCGGATCTAGATAACTGATCATAATCAGCCATACCACATT
