>Addgene plasmid #55852 | mRuby-Clathrin-15 | addgene partial sequence | sequence record 109505 | CMV-F 5'-CGCAAATGGGCGGTAGGCGTG-3'
GTGAACCGTCAGATCCGCTAGCGCTACCGGTCGCCACCATGAACAGCCTGATCAAAGAAAACATGCGGAT
GAAGGTGGTGCTGGAAGGCAGCGTGAACGGCCACCAGTTCAAGTGCACCGGCGAGGGCGAGGGCAACCCC
TACATGGGCACCCAGACCATGCGGATCAAAGTGATCGAGGGCGGACCTCTGCCCTTCGCCTTCGACATCC
TGGCCACATCCTTCATGTACGGCAGCCGGACCTTCATCAAGTACCCCAAGGGCATCCCCGATTTCTTCAA
GCAGAGCTTCCCCGAGGGCTTCACCTGGGAGAGAGTGACCAGATACGAGGACGGCGGCGTGATCACCGTG
ATGCAGGACACCAGCCTGGAAGATGGCTGCCTGGTGTACCATGCCCAGGTCAGGGGCGTGAATTTTCCCA
GCAACGGCGCCGTGATGCAGAAGAAAACCAAGGGCTGGGAGCCCAACACCGAGATGATGTACCCCGCTGA
CGGCGGACTGAGAGGCTACACCCACATGGCCCTGAAGGTGGACGGCGGAGGGCACCTGAGCTGCAGCTTC
GTGACCACCTACCGATCCAAGAAAACCGTGGGCAACATCAAGATGCCCGGCATCCACGCCGTGGACCACC
GGCTGGAAAGGCTGGAAGAGTCCGACAACGAGATGTTCGTGGTGCAGCGGGAGCACGCCGTGGCCAAGTT
CGCCGGCCTGGGCGGAGGGTCCGGACTCAGATCTCGAGCTCAAGCTTCGAATTCTGCAGTCGACATGGCT
GATGACTTTGGCTTCTTCTCGTCGTCGGAGAGTGGTGCCCCGGAGGCGGCGGAGGAGGACCCGGCGGCCG
CCTTCCTGGCCCAGCAGGAGAGCGAGATTGCAGGCATAGA
