>Addgene plasmid #55852 | mRuby-Clathrin-15 | addgene partial sequence | sequence record 109507 | SV40pA-R 5'-GAAATTTGTGATGCTATTGC-3'
CAACAACAATTGCATTCATTTTATGTTTCAGGTTCAGGGGGAGGTGTGGGAGGTTTTTTAAAGCAAGTAA
AACCTCTACAAATGTGGTATGGCTGATTATGATCAGTTATCTAGATCCGGTGGATCCCTAGCGGGACAGT
GGCGTCTGCTTCAGGGACATGAGCACCGAGCGCAGGCGGGACACATCTTTGCACTGCTTGCTGCTCTTGG
GGTTGAAGTCACATAGCTGGGCCACCTTCTCCCACTCTGTGCCTGGGGTCTCCTCCTTGGATTCCTTCAC
GAAAGCCTCCTCGGATGCCCGGTTGTTGATCTTGTTCTTCTCTACTTGTTCACTCTGGCGCTGGTTCCAC
TCCTCCAGGTCCTTCTTGGCCTTCTCCCGCCATTCCTGTTCCGTGACCTTAGATGCAGCATCCAGCTCTT
GCAGCCGTTTCCTCTGCTCCTCTCGCCACTTGCGGATGCTCTCAGGCTCCTGGGTCAGCCTGTCAGCCTG
GGCAATGGCTGCGTAGCCATCAGCAGGACCGTTGGCCTCCTGAAACACATCTCCATTGACTGTGGTCCCC
ATGTCCTCAGAACCAGCCCCACTCGTGGGGCCCGGCTGTGCGGGGGCCGCATGGCTGCCGGCAGGTGCCC
CGAAGCCCTCGTCGTTCTCTATGCCTGCAATCTCGCTCTCCTGCTGGGCCAGGAAGGCGGCCGCCGGGTC
CTCCTCCGCCGCCTCCGGGGCACCACTCTCCGACGACGAGAAGAAGCCAAAGTCATCAGCCATGTCGACT
GCAGAATTCGAAGCTTGAGCTCGAGATCTG
